>Addgene plasmid #185323 | empty-mCh-SspB (pBS1140) | addgene full sequence | sequence record 363992 | Addgene NGS Result
CGACGGATCGGGAGATCTCCCGATCCCCTATGGTGCACTCTCAGTACAATCTGCTCTGATGCCGCATAGT
TAAGCCAGTATCTGCTCCCTGCTTGTGTGTTGGAGGTCGCTGAGTAGTGCGCGAGCAAAATTTAAGCTAC
AACAAGGCAAGGCTTGACCGACAATTGCATGAAGAATCTGCTTAGGGTTAGGCGTTTTGCGCTGCTTCGC
GATGTACGGGCCAGATATACGCGTTGACATTGATTATTGACTAGTTATTAATAGTAATCAATTACGGGGT
CATTAGTTCATAGCCCATATATGGAGTTCCGCGTTACATAACTTACGGTAAATGGCCCGCCTGGCTGACC
GCCCAACGACCCCCGCCCATTGACGTCAATAATGACGTATGTTCCCATAGTAACGCCAATAGGGACTTTC
CATTGACGTCAATGGGTGGAGTATTTACGGTAAACTGCCCACTTGGCAGTACATCAAGTGTATCATATGC
CAAGTACGCCCCCTATTGACGTCAATGACGGTAAATGGCCCGCCTGGCATTATGCCCAGTACATGACCTT
ATGGGACTTTCCTACTTGGCAGTACATCTACGTATTAGTCATCGCTATTACCATGGTGATGCGGTTTTGG
CAGTACATCAATGGGCGTGGATAGCGGTTTGACTCACGGGGATTTCCAAGTCTCCACCCCATTGACGTCA
ATGGGAGTTTGTTTTGGCACCAAAATCAACGGGACTTTCCAAAATGTCGTAACAACTCCGCCCCATTGAC
GCAAATGGGCGGTAGGCGTGTACGGTGGGAGGTCTATATAAGCAGAGCTCTCTGGCTAACTAGAGAACCC
ACTGCTTACTGGCTTATCGAAATTAATACGACTCACTATAGGGAGACCCAAGCTGGCTAGCCACCATGTC
CGGAGGCGGCGGATCCGGCGGAATGGTGTCTAAAGGCGAGGAGGATAACATGGCTATAATCAAGGAATTT
ATGAGGTTCAAGGTGCATATGGAGGGATCTGTGAACGGTCACGAGTTCGAAATCGAGGGCGAAGGCGAGG
GGCGACCCTATGAAGGGACACAGACGGCCAAACTGAAGGTGACCAAGGGTGGCCCCCTGCCTTTCGCCTG
GGACATCCTGTCACCCCAGTTTATGTACGGCTCTAAGGCTTACGTTAAGCACCCTGCCGATATTCCGGAC
TACTTGAAACTGAGCTTCCCTGAAGGGTTCAAGTGGGAACGGGTAATGAATTTTGAGGATGGCGGTGTAG
TCACAGTTACCCAGGACAGCTCTCTTCAGGACGGAGAATTTATCTATAAGGTTAAACTTCGGGGCACTAA
CTTCCCATCAGACGGCCCCGTGATGCAGAAGAAAACTATGGGCTGGGAAGCCAGCTCAGAACGCATGTAT
CCCGAGGACGGAGCACTGAAGGGAGAAATCAAGCAGCGACTCAAGCTGAAGGATGGGGGACATTATGATG
CTGAGGTCAAAACCACCTATAAGGCCAAGAAACCCGTTCAGCTTCCTGGGGCATACAACGTGAATATCAA
ACTGGATATTACATCCCATAACGAAGACTATACCATCGTGGAACAGTACGAGCGGGCCGAGGGCAGACAT
AGCACAGGGGGCATGGATGAATTGTACAAGGCGGCCGGATCCGGTGGTACCTCTGGAGGTAGCTCCCCGA
AACGCCCTAAGCTGCTGCGTGAATATTACGATTGGCTGGTTGATAACAGCTTTACCCCATATCTGGTGGT
GGATGCCACATACCTGGGCGTGAACGTGCCCGTGGAGTATGTGAAAGACGGTCAGATCGTGCTGAATCTG
TCTGCAAGTGCGACCGGCAACCTGCAACTGACAAATGATTTTATCCAGTTCAACGCCCGCTTTAAGGGCG
TGTCTCGTGAACTGTATATCCCGATGGGTGCCGCTCTGGCCATTTACGCTCGCGAGAACGGCGATGGTGT
GATGTTCGAACCAGAAGAAATCTATGACGAGCTGAATATTGGTTAAACCCGCTGATCAGCCTCGACTGTG
CCTTCTAGTTGCCAGCCATCTGTTGTTTGCCCCTCCCCCGTGCCTTCCTTGACCCTGGAAGGTGCCACTC
CCACTGTCCTTTCCTAATAAAATGAGGAAATTGCATCGCATTGTCTGAGTAGGTGTCATTCTATTCTGGG
GGGTGGGGTGGGGCAGGACAGCAAGGGGGAGGATTGGGAAGACAATAGCAGGCATGCTGGGGATGCGGTG
GGCTCTATGGCTTCTGAGGCGGAAAGAACCAGCTGGGGCTCTAGGGGGTATCCCC
[124 nt withheld, positions 2296-2419]
C
[91 nt withheld, positions 2421-2511]
A
[49 nt withheld, positions 2513-2561]
CCTTTGACGTTGGAGTCCACGTTCTTT
[37 nt withheld, positions 2589-2625]
ACCCTATCTCGGTCTATTCTTTTGATTTATAAGGGATTTTGCCGATTTCGGCCTATTGGTTAAAAAATGA
GCTGATTTAACAAAAATTTAACGCGAATTAATTCTGTGGAATGTGTGTCAGTTAGGGTGTGGAAAGTCCC
CAGGCTCCCCAGCAGGCAGAAGTATGCAAAGCATGCATCTCAATTAGTCAGCAACCAGGTGTGGAAAGTC
CCCAGGCTCCCCAGCAGGCAGAAGTATGCAAAGCATGCATCTCAATTAGTCAGCAACCATAGTCCCGCCC
CTAACTCCGCCCATCCCGCCCCTAACTCCGCCCAGTTCCGCCCATTCTCCGCCCCATGGCTGACTAATTT
TTTTTATTTATGCAGAGGCCGAGGCCGCCTCTGCCTCTGAGCTATTCCAGAAGTAGTGAGGAGGCTTTTT
TGGAGGCCTAGGCTTTTGCAAAAAGCTCCCGGGAGCTTGTATATCCATTTTCGGATCTGATCAGCACGTG
TTGACAATTAATCATCGGCATAGTATATCGGCATAGTATAATACGACAAGGTGAGGAACTAAACCATGGC
CAAGTTGACCAGTGCCGTTCCGGTGCTCACCGCGCGCGACGTCGCCGGAGCGGTCGAGTTCTGGACCGAC
CGGCTCGGGTTCTCCCGGGACTTCGTGGAGGACGACTTCGCCGGTGTGGTCCGGGACGACGTGACCCTGT
TCATCAGCGCGGTCCAGGACCAGGTGGTGCCGGACAACACCCTGGCCTGGGTGTGGGTGCGCGGCCTGGA
CGAGCTGTACGCCGAGTGGTCGGAGGTCGTGTCCACGAACTTCCGGGACGCCTCCGGGCCGGCCATGACC
GAGATCGGCGAGCAGCCGTGGGGGCGGGAGTTCGCCCTGCGCGACCCGGCCGGCAACTGCGTGCACTTCG
TGGCCGAGGAGCAGGACTGACACGTGCTACGAGATTTCGATTCCACCGCCGCCTTCTATGAAAGGTTGGG
CTTCGGAATCGTTTTCCGGGACGCCGGCTGGATGATCCTCCAGCGCGGGGATCTCATGCTGGAGTTCTTC
GCCCACCCCAACTTGTTTATTGCAGCTTATAATGGTTACAAATAAAGCAATAGCATCACAAATTTCACAA
ATAAAGCATTTTTTTCACTGCATTCTAGTTGTGGTTTGTCCAAACTCATCAATGTATCTTATCATGTCTG
TATACCGTCGACCTCTAGCTAGAGCTTGGCGTAATCATGGTCATAGCTGTTTCCTGTGTGAAATTGTTAT
CCGCTCACAATTCCACACAACATACGAGCCGGAAGCATAAAGTGTAAAGCCTGGGGTGCCTAATGAGTGA
GCTAACTTACATTAATTGCGTTGCGCTCACTGCCCGCTTTCCAGTCGGGAAACCTGTCGTGCCAGCTGCA
TTAATGAATCGGCCAACGCGCGGGGAGAGGCGGTTTGCGTATTGGGCGCTCTTCCGCTTCCTCGCTCACT
GACTCGCTGCGCTCGGTCGTTCGGCTGCGGCGAGCGGTATCAGCTCACTCAAAGGCGGTAATACGGTTAT
CCACAGAATCAGGGGATAACGCAGGAAAGAACATGTGAGCAAAAGGCCAGCAAAAGGCCAGGAACCGTAA
AAAGGCCGCGTTGCTGGCGTTTTTCCATAGGCTCCGCCCCCCTGACGAGCATCACAAAAATCGACGCTCA
AGTCAGAGGTGGCGAAACCCGACAGGACTATAAAGATACCAGGCGTTTCCCCCTGGAAGCTCCCTCGTGC
GCTCTCCTGTTCCGACCCTGCCGCTTACCGGATACCTGTCCGCCTTTCTCCCTTCGGGAAGCGTGGCGCT
TTCTCATAGCTCACGCTGTAGGTATCTCAGTTCGGTGTAGGTCGTTCGCTCCAAGCTGGGCTGTGTGCAC
GAACCCCCCGTTCAGCCCGACCGCTGCGCCTTATCCGGTAACTATCGTCTTGAGTCCAACCCGGTAAGAC
ACGACTTATCGCCACTGGCAGCAGCCACTGGTAACAGGATTAGCAGAGCGAGGTATGTAGGCGGTGCTAC
AGAGTTCTTGAAGTGGTGGCCTAACTACGGCTACACTAGAAGAACAGTATTTGGTATCTGCGCTCTGCTG
AAGCCAGTTACCTTCGGAAAAAGAGTTGGTAGCTCTTGATCCGGCAAACAAACCACCGCTGGTAGCGGTG
GTTTTTTTGTTTGCAAGCAGCAGATTACGCGCAGAAAAAAAGGATCTCAAGAAGATCCTTTGATCTTTTC
TACGGGGTCTGACGCTCAGTGGAACGAAAACTCACGTTAAGGGATTTTGGTCATGAGATTATCAAAAAGG
ATCTTCACCTAGATCCTTTTAAATTAAAAATGAAGTTTTAAATCAATCTAAAGTATATATGAGTAAACTT
GGTCTGACAGTTACCAATGCTTAATCAGTGAGGCACCTATCTCAGCGATCTGTCTATTTCGTTCATCCAT
AGTTGCCTGACTCCCCGTCGTGTAGATAACTACGATACGGGAGGGCTTACCATCTGGCCCCAGTGCTGCA
ATGATACCGCGAGACCCACGCTCACCGGCTCCAGATTTATCAGCAATAAACCAGCCAGCCGGAAGGGCCG
AGCGCAGAAGTGGTCCTGCAACTTTATCCGCCTCCATCCAGTCTATTAATTGTTGCCGGGAAGCTAGAGT
AAGTAGTTCGCCAGTTAATAGTTTGCGCAACGTTGTTGCCATTGCTACAGGCATCGTGGTGTCACGCTCG
TCGTTTGGTATGGCTTCATTCAGCTCCGGTTCCCAACGATCAAGGCGAGTTACATGATCCCCCATGTTGT
GCAAAAAAGCGGTTAGCTCCTTCGGTCCTCCGATCGTTGTCAGAAGTAAGTTGGCCGCAGTGTTATCACT
CATGGTTATGGCAGCACTGCATAATTCTCTTACTGTCATGCCATCCGTAAGATGCTTTTCTGTGACTGGT
GAGTACTCAACCAAGTCATTCTGAGAATAGTGTATGCGGCGACCGAGTTGCTCTTGCCCGGCGTCAATAC
GGGATAATACCGCGCCACATAGCAGAACTTTAAAAGTGCTCATCATTGGAAAACGTTCTTCGGGGCGAAA
ACTCTCAAGGATCTTACCGCTGTTGAGATCCAGTTCGATGTAACCCACTCGTGCACCCAACTGATCTTCA
GCATCTTTTACTTTCACCAGCGTTTCTGGGTGAGCAAAAACAGGAAGGCAAAATGCCGCAAAAAAGGGAA
TAAGGGCGACACGGAAATGTTGAATACTCATACTCTTCCTTTTTCAATATTATTGAAGCATTTATCAGGG
TTATTGTCTCATGAGCGGATACATATTTGAATGTATTTAGAAAAATAAACAAATAGGGGTTCCGCGCACA
TTTCCCCGAAAAGTGCCACCTGACGT
Features (pLannotate 1.2.2; 22 found; start..end, strand, type, name):
     29..81      -  misc_feature   bom (fragment): basis of mobility region from pBR322
    236..615     +  enhancer       CMV enhancer: human cytomegalovirus immediate early enhancer
    616..819     +  promoter       CMV promoter: human cytomegalovirus (CMV) immediate early promoter
    815..848     +  LTR            5' LTR (truncated) (fragment): truncated 5' long terminal repeat (LTR) from HIV-1
    864..882     +  promoter       T7 promoter: promoter for bacteriophage T7 RNA polymerase
    933..1640    +  CDS            mCherry: mCherry is a basic (constitutively fluorescent) red fluorescent protein published in 2004, derived from Discosoma sp.. It is reported to be a very rapidly-maturing monomer with low acid sensitivity.
   1671..2000    +  CDS            sspB (fragment): SSPB_HAEIN - Experimental evidence at protein level: Swiss-Prot protein existence level 1. Also stimulates degradation of the N-terminus of RseA (residues 1-108, alone or in complex with sigma-E) by ClpX-ClpP in a non-ssrA-mediated fashion. From Haemophilus influenzae (strain ATCC 51907 / DSM 11121 / KW20 / Rd).
   2026..2250    +  polyA_signal   bGH poly(A) signal: bovine growth hormone polyadenylation signal
   2254..2275    +  promoter       SV40 promoter (fragment): SV40 enhancer and early promoter
   2296..2724    +  rep_origin     f1 ori (sequence partly withheld): f1 bacteriophage origin of replication; arrow indicates direction of (+) strand synthesis
   2738..3067    +  promoter       SV40 promoter: SV40 enhancer and early promoter
   3115..3162    +  promoter       EM7 promoter: synthetic bacterial promoter&nbsp
   3181..3555    +  CDS            BleoR: antibiotic-binding protein; Sh ble from Streptoalloteichus hindustanus; confers resistance to bleomycin, phleomycin, and Zeocin™
   3565..3690    +  CDS            ble (fragment): BLE_KLEPN - Experimental evidence at protein level: Swiss-Prot protein existence level 1. Binding protein with a strong affinity to the bleomycin family of antibiotics. Binds to CL990; an antimitotic-antibiotic compound. From Klebsiella pneumoniae.
   3685..3806    +  polyA_signal   SV40 poly(A) signal: SV40 polyadenylation signal
   3879..3895    -  protein_bind   lac operator: The lac repressor binds to the lac operator to inhibit transcription in E. coli. This inhibition can be relieved by adding lactose or isopropyl-β-D-thiogalactopyranoside (IPTG). lac repressor encoded by lacI
   3903..3933    -  promoter       lac promoter: promoter for the E. coli lac operon
   3948..3969    -  protein_bind   CAP binding site: CAP binding activates transcription in the presence of cAMP. E. coli catabolite activator protein
   3982..4074    -  CDS            lacI (fragment): lac repressor; lacI; The lac repressor binds to the lac operator to inhibit transcription in E. coli. This inhibition can be relieved by adding lactose or isopropyl-β-D-thiogalactopyranoside (IPTG).
   4257..4845    -  rep_origin     ori: high-copy-number ColE1/pMB1/pBR322/pUC origin of replication
   5016..5876    -  CDS            AmpR: β-lactamase; bla; confers resistance to ampicillin, carbenicillin, and related antibiotics
   5877..5981    -  promoter       AmpR promoter: bla
