[The description below was written by a language model from this plasmid's Addgene catalogue record and pLannotate feature annotations shown in this document.]
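Description:
empty-mCh-SspB (pBS1140) is a 6,011-nt mammalian expression plasmid built on the YK 02 mCh SspB backbone and deposited as an empty vector with no gene of interest inserted. It is propagated in E. coli at high copy from a ColE1/pUC-type origin under ampicillin selection (AmpR with its native bla promoter), and it also carries an f1 phage origin. A second marker cassette places the Sh ble bleomycin/Zeocin resistance gene behind both the SV40 early promoter and the bacterial EM7 promoter, followed by an SV40 poly(A) signal. In principle this allows Zeocin selection in mammalian cells or in bacteria, although the record lists only ampicillin for bacterial growth. Short hits to an HIV-1 LTR, lacI, a Klebsiella ble gene, bom and a second SV40 promoter piece are small fragments, most likely backbone remnants or annotation overlaps rather than functional parts.

The expression unit consists of the CMV immediate-early enhancer and promoter, with a T7 promoter just downstream, driving an mCherry coding sequence followed closely by an SspB fragment and terminated by the bGH polyadenylation signal. The arrangement is consistent with an mCherry-SspB fusion, though the table does not confirm the reading frame across the junction or show where a test protein would be cloned. According to the depositor, sister constructs encode a protein of interest fused to SspB, which binds iLID upon blue-light exposure. This plasmid served as the empty vector in those experiments, which tested light-inducible condensate formation in human cells using an iLID-bearing FTH1 scaffold expressed from a separate plasmid, with mCherry providing the red fluorescent readout.
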