Addgene plasmid #185323: empty-mCh-SspB (pBS1140)
Purpose: (Empty Backbone) The empty vector used for the iLID-SspB experiments in our paper
Depositing lab: Pamela Silver. Depositing organization: Harvard Medical School. Publication: Natural and Designed Proteins Inspired by Extremotolerant Organisms Can Form Condensates and Attenuate Apoptosis in Human Cells. Veling MT, Nguyen DT, Thadani NN, Oster ME, Rollins NJ, Brock KP, Bethel NP, Lim S, Baker D, Way JC, Marks DS, Chang RL, Silver PA. ACS Synth Biol. 2022 Mar 18;11(3):1292-1302. doi: 10.1021/acssynbio.1c00572. Epub 2022 Feb 18. PubMed 35176859.
Backbone
  Vector backbone: YK 02 mCh SspB
  Vector type: Mammalian Expression
Growth in bacteria
  Bacterial resistance: Ampicillin, 100 μg/mL
  Growth temperature: 37°C
  Growth strain: DH5alpha
  Copy number: High Copy
Gene/Insert
  Gene/Insert name: None
Terms and licenses: Academic/Nonprofit Terms; Industry Terms: Not Available to Industry
Depositor comments: This plasmid is the empty vector version of a plasmid that would typically encode a protein fused to SspB. SspB will bind to iLID upon exposure to blue light. We used it to test for light inducible condensate formations using a scaffold protein (FTH1) bound to iLID which was expressed off a separate plasmid.
How to cite: empty-mCh-SspB (pBS1140) was a gift from Pamela Silver (Addgene plasmid # 185323 ; http://n2t.net/addgene:185323 ; RRID:Addgene_185323)
